Addgene plasmid #43230: II-AAGT
Depositing lab: Chad Cowan & Kiran Musunuru. Depositing organization: Harvard University. Publication: A TALEN Genome-Editing System for Generating Human Stem Cell-Based Disease Models. Ding Q, Lee YK, Schaefer EA, Peters DT, Veres A, Kim K, Kuperwasser N, Motola DL, Meissner TB, Hendriks WT, Trevisan M, Gupta RM, Moisan A, Banks E, Friesen M, Schinzel RT, Xia F, Tang A, Xia Y, Figueroa E, Wann A, Ahfeldt T, Daheron L, Zhang F, Rubin LL, Peng LF, Chung RT, Musunuru K, Cowan CA. Cell Stem Cell. 2012 Dec 12. pii: S1934-5909(12)00645-5. doi: 10.1016/j.stem.2012.11.011. PubMed 23246482.
Backbone
  Vector backbone: pCRII-TOPO
  Backbone manufacturer: Invitrogen
  Backbone size w/o insert (bp): 3973
  Vector type: Bacterial Cloning
Growth in bacteria
  Bacterial resistance: Ampicillin and Kanamycin, 100 & 50 μg/mL
  Growth temperature: 37°C
  Growth strain: Top10
  Copy number: High Copy
Gene/Insert
  Gene/Insert name: II-AAGT
  Species: Synthetic
  Insert size (bp): 426
  Cloning method: TOPO Cloning
  Sequencing primers: 5′ T7; 3′ M13-rev
Terms and licenses: Academic/Nonprofit Terms; Industry Terms: Not Available to Industry
How to cite: II-AAGT was a gift from Chad Cowan & Kiran Musunuru (Addgene plasmid # 43230 ; http://n2t.net/addgene:43230 ; RRID:Addgene_43230)
