[The description below was written by a language model from this plasmid's Addgene catalogue record.]
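Description:
II-AAGT is a bacterial cloning plasmid built on the commercial pCRII-TOPO backbone (about 3.97 kb without insert), carrying a 426 bp synthetic insert introduced by TOPO cloning. It is a high-copy plasmid maintained in E. coli, and the record lists both ampicillin and kanamycin resistance, consistent with the dual-marker design of this backbone. No feature table is provided, so the origin of replication and other backbone elements are not itemised. The listed sequencing primers (T7 on the 5′ side and M13 reverse on the 3′ side) indicate that the insert sits in the standard cloning site flanked by those primer binding sites.

The record gives the insert no description beyond its name, its synthetic origin and its size. The plasmid was deposited in connection with a TALEN genome-editing system developed for generating human stem cell-based disease models. In that context, the name plausibly denotes a pre-assembled module of TAL effector repeats recognising the four-base sequence AAGT, with "II" marking its position in an ordered assembly. A 426 bp insert is roughly the length expected for four repeat units of about 34 amino acids each. This interpretation is inferred from the name, size and associated publication and is not stated in the catalogue fields.

As a cloning vector with no listed eukaryotic promoter or expression elements, II-AAGT is best understood as a storage and source plasmid. It appears to be one member of a library of building blocks from which fragments are taken and combined to assemble custom TALEN DNA-binding arrays, and not a construct that is itself expressed in cells.
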