>Addgene plasmid #43230 | II-AAGT | depositor partial sequence | sequence record 58495 | II-AAGT sequence 426 bps
CGTCTCGCTTAACCCCAGAGCAGGTCGTGGCAATCGCCTCCAACATTGGCGGGAAACAGGCACTCGAGAC
TGTCCAGCGCCTGCTTCCCGTGCTGTGCCAAGCGCACGGACTCACCCCAGAGCAGGTCGTGGCAATCGCC
TCCAACATTGGCGGGAAACAGGCACTCGAGACTGTCCAGCGCCTGCTTCCCGTGCTGTGCCAAGCGCACG
GCCTCACCCCAGAGCAGGTCGTGGCAATCGCGAGCAATAACGGCGGAAAACAGGCTTTGGAAACGGTGCA
GAGGCTCCTTCCAGTGCTGTGCCAAGCGCACGGATTAACCCCAGAGCAGGTCGTGGCCATTGCCTCGAAT
GGAGGGGGCAAACAGGCGTTGGAAACCGTACAACGATTGCTGCCGGTGCTGTGCCAAGCGCACGGGCTCA
GAGACG
