>Addgene plasmid #43230 | II-AAGT | addgene partial sequence | sequence record 61950 | M13-F20 5'-TGTAAAACGACGGCCAGT-3'
AGGGCGAATTGGGCCCTCTAGATGCATGCTCGAGCGGCCGCCAGTGTGATGGATATCTGCAGAATTCGCC
CTTAGTATCTTTCCTGTGCCCACGTCTCTGAGCCCGTGCGCTTGGCACAGCACCGGCAGCAATCGTTGTA
CGGTTTCCAACGCCTGTTTGCCCCCTCCATTCGAGGCAATGGCCACGACCTGCTCTGGGGTTAATCCGTG
CGCTTGGCACAGCACTGGAAGGAGCCTCTGCACCGTTTCCAAAGCCTGTTTTCCGCCGTTATTGCTCGCG
ATTGCCACGACCTGCTCTGGGGTGAGGCCGTGCGCTTGGCACAGCACGGGAAGCAGGCGCTGGACAGTCT
CGAGTGCCTGTTTCCCGCCAATGTTGGAGGCGATTGCCACGACCTGCTCTGGGGTGAGTCCGTGCGCTTG
GCACAGCACGGGAAGCAGGCGCTGGACAGTCTCGAGTGCCTGTTTCCCGCCAATGTTGGAGGCGATTGCC
ACGACCTGCTCTGGGGTTAAGCGAGACGCGCTAGGACGGCATCTATATAAGGGCGAATTCCAGCACACTG
GCGGCCGTTACTAGTGGATCCGAGCTCGGTACCAAGCTTGGCGTAATCATGGTCATAGCTGTTTCCTGTG
TGAAATTGTTATCCGCTCACAATTCCACACAACATACGAGCCGGAAGCATAAAGTGTAAAGCCTGGGGTG
CCTAATGAGTGAGCTAACTCACATTAATTGCGTTGCGCTCACTGCCCGCTTTCCAGTCGGGAAACCTGTC
GTGCCAGCTGCATTAATGAATCGGCCAACGCGCGGGGAGAGGCGGTTTGCGTATTGGGCGCTCTTCCGCT
TCCTCGCTCACTGACTCGCTGCGCTCGGTCGTTCGGCTGCGGCGAGCGGTATCAGCTCACTCAAAGGCGG
TAATACGGTTATCCACAGAATCAGGGGATAACGCAGGAAAGAACATGTGAGCAAAAAGCCAGCAAAAA
